Addgene plasmid #111641: PTE_28
Purpose: Funclib design PTE_28
Depositing lab: Sarel Fleishman. Depositing organization: Weizmann Institute of Science. Publication: Automated Design of Efficient and Functionally Diverse Enzyme Repertoires. Khersonsky O, Lipsh R, Avizemer Z, Ashani Y, Goldsmith M, Leader H, Dym O, Rogotner S, Trudeau DL, Prilusky J, Amengual-Rigo P, Guallar V, Tawfik DS, Fleishman SJ. Mol Cell. 2018 Oct 4;72(1):178-186.e5. doi: 10.1016/j.molcel.2018.08.033. Epub 2018 Sep 27. PubMed 30270109.
Backbone
  Vector backbone: pMal C2
  Backbone manufacturer: NEB
  Backbone size w/o insert (bp): 6634
  Total vector size (bp): 1008
  Vector type: Bacterial Expression
Growth in bacteria
  Bacterial resistance: Ampicillin, 100 μg/mL
  Growth temperature: 37°C
  Growth strain: DH5alpha
  Copy number: High Copy
Gene/Insert
  Gene/Insert name: PTE_28 (alt name: Funclib design PTE_28)
  Species: Synthetic
  Insert size (bp): 1008
  Promoter: pTac
  Tag / fusion protein: MBP (N terminal on backbone)
  Cloning method: Restriction Enzyme; 5′ cloning site EcoRI (not destroyed); 3′ cloning site PstI (not destroyed)
  Sequencing primers: 5′ GACGCGCAGACTAATTCGAGCTC; 3′ CAGGGTTTTCCCAGTCACGACGTTGTAA
Terms and licenses: Academic/Nonprofit Terms; Industry Terms: Not Available to Industry
How to cite: PTE_28 was a gift from Sarel Fleishman (Addgene plasmid # 111641 ; http://n2t.net/addgene:111641 ; RRID:Addgene_111641)
