[The description below was written by a language model from this plasmid's Addgene catalogue record and pLannotate feature annotations shown in this document.]
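Description:
PTE_28 is a bacterial expression plasmid built on the pMal C2 backbone that produces a computationally designed phosphotriesterase variant as a fusion to maltose-binding protein. The insert is a synthetic open reading frame of about 1 kb, described in the catalogue as a FuncLib design. Annotation matches it to the opd organophosphate hydrolase of Brevundimonas diminuta, an enzyme known for hydrolysing synthetic organophosphate triesters such as paraoxon. It was cloned between EcoRI and PstI sites, both retained, downstream of a signal-sequence-free malE gene, so the N-terminal MBP fusion stays in the cytoplasm. MBP commonly aids solubility and allows amylose-affinity purification.

Transcription is driven by the tac promoter with an adjacent lac operator. A plasmid-borne lacI gene under the lacIq promoter supplies repressor, making expression IPTG-inducible. A residual lacZα fragment lies downstream of the insert, followed by the rrnB T1 and T2 terminators. The plasmid replicates from a ColE1/pMB1-type origin and also carries the pBR322 bom and rop regions. The catalogue lists it as high copy, although rop normally moderates copy number. An M13 origin permits single-stranded DNA production, and β-lactamase confers ampicillin resistance.

The two full sequence records (7,639 and 7,642 nt) show the same features in the same order, differing only in start coordinate and a few bases. The catalogue's total vector size of 1008 bp evidently repeats the insert length rather than the plasmid size. The record supports use in E. coli expression and characterisation of this enzyme as one member of a repertoire of automatically designed, functionally diverse variants. The specific mutations in this design are not stated.
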