Features (pLannotate 1.2.2; 19 found; start..end, strand, type, name):
      3..80      +  promoter       lacIq promoter: lacI (mutant); In the lacIq allele, a single base change in the promoter boosts expression of the lacI gene about 10-fold.
     81..1163    +  CDS            lacI: lac repressor; lacI; The lac repressor binds to the lac operator to inhibit transcription in E. coli. This inhibition can be relieved by adding lactose or isopropyl-β-D-thiogalactopyranoside (IPTG).
   1176..1197    +  protein_bind   CAP binding site: CAP binding activates transcription in the presence of cAMP. E. coli catabolite activator protein
   1216..1233    +  promoter       tet promoter (fragment): E. coli promoter for tetracycline efflux protein gene
   1406..1434    +  promoter       tac promoter: strong E. coli promoter; hybrid between the trp and lac UV5 promoters
   1442..1458    +  protein_bind   lac operator: The lac repressor binds to the lac operator to inhibit transcription in E. coli. This inhibition can be relieved by adding lactose or isopropyl-β-D-thiogalactopyranoside (IPTG). lac repressor encoded by lacI
   1528..2628    +  CDS            MBP: maltose binding protein from E. coli; malE (mutated); This version of the gene does not encode a signal sequence, so MBP will remain in the cytosol.
   2710..3708    +  CDS            opd (fragment): OPD_BREDI - Experimental evidence at protein level: Swiss-Prot protein existence level 1. Has an unusual substrate specificity for synthetic organophosphate triesters and phosphorofluoridates. All of the phosphate triesters found to be substrates are synthetic compounds. The identity of any naturally occurring substrate for the enzyme is unknown. Has no detectable activity with phosphate monoesters or diesters and no activity as an esterase or protease. It catalyzes the hydrolysis of the insecticide paraoxon at a rate approaching the diffusion limit and thus appears to be optimally evolved for
   3731..3885    +  CDS            lacZα (fragment): LacZα fragment of β-galactosidase; lacZ fragment
   3978..4093    +  ncRNA          5S rRNA: Accession: RF00001 - 5S ribosomal RNA
   4097..4183    +  terminator     rrnB T1 terminator: Escherichia coli rrnB; transcription terminator T1 from the E. coli rrnB gene
   4275..4302    +  terminator     rrnB T2 terminator: transcription terminator T2 from the E. coli rrnB gene
   4322..4413    +  promoter       AmpR promoter: bla
   4414..5274    +  CDS            AmpR: β-lactamase; bla; confers resistance to ampicillin, carbenicillin, and related antibiotics
   5316..5829    -  rep_origin     M13 ori (sequence partly withheld): M13 bacteriophage origin of replication; arrow indicates direction of (+) strand synthesis
   5940..6528    +  rep_origin     ori: high-copy-number ColE1/pMB1/pBR322/pUC origin of replication
   6714..6856    -  misc_feature   bom: basis of mobility region from pBR322
   6958..7149    -  CDS            rop: Rop protein, which maintains plasmids at low copy number; rop
   7166..7546    +  CDS            YPB1_ECOLX: Protein predicted: Swiss-Prot protein existence level 4. From Escherichia coli.
>Addgene plasmid #111641 | PTE_28 | depositor full sequence | sequence record 209858 | PTE_28 sequence 7642 bps
CCGACACCATCGAATGGTGCAAAACCTTTCGCGGTATGGCATGATAGCGCCCGGAAGAGAGTCAATTCAG
GGTGGTGAATGTGAAACCAGTAACGTTATACGATGTCGCAGAGTATGCCGGTGTCTCTTATCAGACCGTT
TCCCGCGTGGTGAACCAGGCCAGCCACGTTTCTGCGAAAACGCGGGAAAAAGTGGAAGCGGCGATGGCGG
AGCTGAATTACATTCCCAACCGCGTGGCACAACAACTGGCGGGCAAACAGTCGTTGCTGATTGGCGTTGC
CACCTCCAGTCTGGCCCTGCACGCGCCGTCGCAAATTGTCGCGGCGATTAAATCTCGCGCCGATCAACTG
GGTGCCAGCGTGGTGGTGTCGATGGTAGAACGAAGCGGCGTCGAAGCCTGTAAAGCGGCGGTGCACAATC
TTCTCGCGCAACGCGTCAGTGGGCTGATCATTAACTATCCGCTGGATGACCAGGATGCCATTGCTGTGGA
AGCTGCCTGCACTAATGTTCCGGCGTTATTTCTTGATGTCTCTGACCAGACACCCATCAACAGTATTATT
TTCTCCCATGAAGACGGTACGCGACTGGGCGTGGAGCATCTGGTCGCATTGGGTCACCAGCAAATCGCGC
TGTTAGCGGGCCCATTAAGTTCTGTCTCGGCGCGTCTGCGTCTGGCTGGCTGGCATAAATATCTCACTCG
CAATCAAATTCAGCCGATAGCGGAACGGGAAGGCGACTGGAGTGCCATGTCCGGTTTTCAACAAACCATG
CAAATGCTGAATGAGGGCATCGTTCCCACTGCGATGCTGGTTGCCAACGATCAGATGGCGCTGGGCGCAA
TGCGCGCCATTACCGAGTCCGGGCTGCGCGTTGGTGCGGATATCTCGGTAGTGGGATACGACGATACCGA
AGACAGCTCATGTTATATCCCGCCGTTAACCACCATCAAACAGGATTTTCGCCTGCTGGGGCAAACCAGC
GTGGACCGCTTGCTGCAACTCTCTCAGGGCCAGGCGGTGAAGGGCAATCAGCTGTTGCCCGTCTCACTGG
TGAAAAGAAAAACCACCCTGGCGCCCAATACGCAAACCGCCTCTCCCCGCGCGTTGGCCGATTCATTAAT
GCAGCTGGCACGACAGGTTTCCCGACTGGAAAGCGGGCAGTGAGCGCAACGCAATTAATGTAAGTTAGCT
CACTCATTAGGCACAATTCTCATGTTTGACAGCTTATCATCGACTGCACGGTGCACCAATGCTTCTGGCG
TCAGGCAGCCATCGGAAGCTGTGGTATGGCTGTGCAGGTCGTAAATCACTGCATAATTCGTGTCGCTCAA
GGCGCACTCCCGTTCTGGATAATGTTTTTTGCGCCGACATCATAACGGTTCTGGCAAATATTCTGAAATG
AGCTGTTGACAATTAATCATCGGCTCGTATAATGTGTGGAATTGTGAGCGGATAACAATTTCACACAGGA
AACAGCCAGTCCGTTTAGGTGTTTTCACGAGCACTTCACCAACAAGGACCATAGCATATGAAAATCGAAG
AAGGTAAACTGGTAATCTGGATTAACGGCGATAAAGGCTATAACGGTCTCGCTGAAGTCGGTAAGAAATT
CGAGAAAGATACCGGAATTAAAGTCACCGTTGAGCATCCGGATAAACTGGAAGAGAAATTCCCACAGGTT
GCGGCAACTGGCGATGGCCCTGACATTATCTTCTGGGCACACGACCGCTTTGGTGGCTACGCTCAATCTG
GCCTGTTGGCTGAAATCACCCCGGACAAAGCGTTCCAGGACAAGCTGTATCCGTTTACCTGGGATGCCGT
ACGTTACAACGGCAAGCTGATTGCTTACCCGATCGCTGTTGAAGCGTTATCGCTGATTTATAACAAAGAT
CTGCTGCCGAACCCGCCAAAAACCTGGGAAGAGATCCCGGCGCTGGATAAAGAACTGAAAGCGAAAGGTA
AGAGCGCGCTGATGTTCAACCTGCAAGAACCGTACTTCACCTGGCCGCTGATTGCTGCTGACGGGGGTTA
TGCGTTCAAGTATGAAAACGGCAAGTACGACATTAAAGACGTGGGCGTGGATAACGCTGGCGCGAAAGCG
GGTCTGACCTTCCTGGTTGACCTGATTAAAAACAAACACATGAATGCAGACACCGATTACTCCATCGCAG
AAGCTGCCTTTAATAAAGGCGAAACAGCGATGACCATCAACGGCCCGTGGGCATGGTCCAACATCGACAC
CAGCAAAGTGAATTATGGTGTAACGGTACTGCCGACCTTCAAGGGTCAACCATCCAAACCGTTCGTTGGC
GTGCTGAGCGCAGGTATTAACGCCGCCAGTCCGAACAAAGAGCTGGCAAAAGAGTTCCTCGAAAACTATC
TGCTGACTGATGAAGGTCTGGAAGCGGTTAATAAAGACAAACCGCTGGGTGCCGTAGCGCTGAAGTCTTA
CGAGGAAGAGTTGGCGAAAGATCCACGTATTGCCGCCACTATGGAAAACGCCCAGAAAGGTGAAATCATG
CCGAACATCCCGCAGATGTCCGCTTTCTGGTATGCCGTGCGTACTGCGGTGATCAACGCCGCCAGCGGTC
GTCAGACTGTCGATGAAGCCCTGAAAGACGCGCAGACTAATTCGAGCTCGAACAACAACAACAATAACAA
TAACAACAACCTCGGGATCGAGGGAAGGATTTCAGAATTCATCACCAACAGCGGCGACCGTATCAACACC
GTTCGTGGTCCGATCACCATCTCTGAGGCCGGTTTCACTCTGATGCATGAGCATATCTGCGGTTCTTCTG
CGGGTTTTCTCCGCGCTTGGCCGGAGTTCTTCGGTTCCCGTGATGCACTGGCGGAAAAAGCGGTTCGCGG
CCTCCGTCGCGCTCGTGCTGCCGGCGTTCGTACCATCGTTGATGTTTCTACCTTTGATCTCGGCCGTGAC
GTTGAGCTGCTCGCCGAAGTTTCTGAAGCGGCGGACGTTCACATCGTCGCGGCGACGGGTCTGTGGTTCG
ACCCGCCTCTGTCTATGCGCCTGCGTTCTGTTGAGGAACTCACCCAGTTCTTTCTGCGCGAAATCCAGTA
CGGTATCGAGGATACCGGCATCCGTGCAGGTATCATCAAAGTTGCGACCACCGGTAAAGCCACGCCGTTC
CAGGAGCGTGTACTCCGTGCGGCTGCACGCGCCTCTCTCGCGACCGGTGTGCCTGTTACCACCCATACCG
ATGCTTCTCAGCGTGACGGTGAGCAGCAGGCGGACATCTTCGAATCTGAAGGCCTCGATCCGAGCCGTGT
TTGCATTGGTCATTCTGACGACACCGACGACCTGGACTACCTGACCGCTCTCGCAGCTCGCGGTTATCTG
ATTGGTCTGGATGGCATTCCGTGGAGCGCGATCGGCCTGGAAGACAACGCGTCCGCTGCCGCGCTGCTGG
GCCTGCGCTCTTGGCAAACCCGTGCCCTCCTGATCAAAGCGCTGATCGACCAGGGCTACGCCGACCAGAT
CCTGGTTTCTAACGACTGGACGTTCGGTTTCTCTTCTTACGTTACCAACATCATGGATGTCATGGACCGT
GTTAACCCGGATGGTATGGCGTTCATCCCTCTGCGTGTTATTCCATTCCTCCGTGAAAAAGGTGTTCCGG
ACGAGACTCTCGAAACGATCATGGTTGACAACCCAGCTCGTTTCCTGTCTCCGACCCTGCGTGCGAGCTG
ATAACTGCAGGCAAGCTTGGCACTGGCCGTCGTTTTACAACGTCGTGACTGGGAAAACCCTGGCGTTACC
CAACTTAATCGCCTTGCAGCACATCCCCCTTTCGCCAGCTGGCGTAATAGCGAAGAGGCCCGCACCGATC
GCCCTTCCCAACAGTTGCGCAGCCTGAATGGCGAATGGCAGCTTGGCTGTTTTGGCGGATGAGATAAGAT
TTTCAGCCTGATACAGATTAAATCAGAACGCAGAAGCGGTCTGATAAAACAGAATTTGCCTGGCGGCAGT
AGCGCGGTGGTCCCACCTGACCCCATGCCGAACTCAGAAGTGAAACGCCGTAGCGCCGATGGTAGTGTGG
GGTCTCCCCATGCGAGAGTAGGGAACTGCCAGGCATCAAATAAAACGAAAGGCTCAGTCGAAAGACTGGG
CCTTTCGTTTTATCTGTTGTTTGTCGGTGAACGCTCTCCTGAGTAGGACAAATCCGCCGGGAGCGGATTT
GAACGTTGCGAAGCAACGGCCCGGAGGGTGGCGGGCAGGACGCCCGCCATAAACTGCCAGGCATCAAATT
AAGCAGAAGGCCATCCTGACGGATGGCCTTTTTGCGTTTCTACAAACTCTTTTTGTTTATTTTTCTAAAT
ACATTCAAATATGTATCCGCTCATGAGACAATAACCCTGATAAATGCTTCAATAATATTGAAAAAGGAAG
AGTATGAGTATTCAACATTTCCGTGTCGCCCTTATTCCCTTTTTTGCGGCATTTTGCCTTCCTGTTTTTG
CTCACCCAGAAACGCTGGTGAAAGTAAAAGATGCTGAAGATCAGTTGGGTGCACGAGTGGGTTACATCGA
ACTGGATCTCAACAGCGGTAAGATCCTTGAGAGTTTTCGCCCCGAAGAACGTTCTCCAATGATGAGCACT
TTTAAAGTTCTGCTATGTGGCGCGGTATTATCCCGTGTTGACGCCGGGCAAGAGCAACTCGGTCGCCGCA
TACACTATTCTCAGAATGACTTGGTTGAGTACTCACCAGTCACAGAAAAGCATCTTACGGATGGCATGAC
AGTAAGAGAATTATGCAGTGCTGCCATAACCATGAGTGATAACACTGCGGCCAACTTACTTCTGACAACG
ATCGGAGGACCGAAGGAGCTAACCGCTTTTTTGCACAACATGGGGGATCATGTAACTCGCCTTGATCGTT
GGGAACCGGAGCTGAATGAAGCCATACCAAACGACGAGCGTGACACCACGATGCCTGTAGCAATGGCAAC
AACGTTGCGCAAACTATTAACTGGCGAACTACTTACTCTAGCTTCCCGGCAACAATTAATAGACTGGATG
GAGGCGGATAAAGTTGCAGGACCACTTCTGCGCTCGGCCCTTCCGGCTGGCTGGTTTATTGCTGATAAAT
CTGGAGCCGGTGAGCGTGGGTCTCGCGGTATCATTGCAGCACTGGGGCCAGATGGTAAGCCCTCCCGTAT
CGTAGTTATCTACACGACGGGGAGTCAGGCAACTATGGATGAACGAAATAGACAGATCGCTGAGATAGGT
GCCTCACTGATTAAGCATTGGTAACTGTCAGACCAAGTTTACTCATATATACTTTAGATTGATT
[38 nt withheld, positions 5315-5352]
A
[37 nt withheld, positions 5354-5390]
ATTTTGTTAAAATTCGCGTTAAATTTTTGTTAAATCAGCTCATTTTTTAACCAATAGGCCGAAATCGGCA
AAATCCCTTATAAATCAAAAGAATAGACCGAGATAGGGT
[37 nt withheld, positions 5500-5536]
AAAGAACGTGGACTCCAACGTCAAAGG
[141 nt withheld, positions 5564-5704]
G
[125 nt withheld, positions 5706-5830]
AAAGGATCTAGGTGAAGATCCTTTTTGATAATCTCATGACCAAAATCCCTTAACGTGAGTTTTCGTTCCA
CTGAGCGTCAGACCCCGTAGAAAAGATCAAAGGATCTTCTTGAGATCCTTTTTTTCTGCGCGTAATCTGC
TGCTTGCAAACAAAAAAACCACCGCTACCAGCGGTGGTTTGTTTGCCGGATCAAGAGCTACCAACTCTTT
TTCCGAAGGTAACTGGCTTCAGCAGAGCGCAGATACCAAATACTGTCCTTCTAGTGTAGCCGTAGTTAGG
CCACCACTTCAAGAACTCTGTAGCACCGCCTACATACCTCGCTCTGCTAATCCTGTTACCAGTGGCTGCT
GCCAGTGGCGATAAGTCGTGTCTTACCGGGTTGGACTCAAGACGATAGTTACCGGATAAGGCGCAGCGGT
CGGGCTGAACGGGGGGTTCGTGCACACAGCCCAGCTTGGAGCGAACGACCTACACCGAACTGAGATACCT
ACAGCGTGAGCTATGAGAAAGCGCCACGCTTCCCGAAGGGAGAAAGGCGGACAGGTATCCGGTAAGCGGC
AGGGTCGGAACAGGAGAGCGCACGAGGGAGCTTCCAGGGGGAAACGCCTGGTATCTTTATAGTCCTGTCG
GGTTTCGCCACCTCTGACTTGAGCGTCGATTTTTGTGATGCTCGTCAGGGGGGCGGAGCCTATGGAAAAA
CGCCAGCAACGCGGCCTTTTTACGGTTCCTGGCCTTTTGCTGGCCTTTTGCTCACATGTTCTTTCCTGCG
TTATCCCCTGATTCTGTGGATAACCGTATTACCGCCTTTGAGTGAGCTGATACCGCTCGCCGCAGCCGAA
CGACCGAGCGCAGCGAGTCAGTGAGCGAGGAAGCGGAAGAGCGCCTGATGCGGTATTTTCTCCTTACGCA
TCTGTGCGGTATTTCACACCGCATATATGGTGCACTCTCAGTACAATCTGCTCTGATGCCGCATAGTTAA
GCCAGTATACACTCCGCTATCGCTACGTGACTGGGTCATGGCTGCGCCCCGACACCCGCCAACACCCGCT
GACGCGCCCTGACGGGCTTGTCTGCTCCCGGCATCCGCTTACAGACAAGCTGTGACCGTCTCCGGGAGCT
GCATGTGTCAGAGGTTTTCACCGTCATCACCGAAACGCGCGAGGCAGCTGCGGTAAAGCTCATCAGCGTG
GTCGTGCAGCGATTCACAGATGTCTGCCTGTTCATCCGCGTCCAGCTCGTTGAGTTTCTCCAGAAGCGTT
AATGTCTGGCTTCTGATAAAGCGGGCCATGTTAAGGGCGGTTTTTTCCTGTTTGGTCACTGATGCCTCCG
TGTAAGGGGGATTTCTGTTCATGGGGGTAATGATACCGATGAAACGAGAGAGGATGCTCACGATACGGGT
TACTGATGATGAACATGCCCGGTTACTGGAACGTTGTGAGGGTAAACAACTGGCGGTATGGATGCGGCGG
GACCAGAGAAAAATCACTCAGGGTCAATGCCAGCGCTTCGTTAATACAGATGTAGGTGTTCCACAGGGTA
GCCAGCAGCATCCTGCGATGCAGATCCGGAACATAATGGTGCAGGGCGCTGACTTCCGCGTTTCCAGACT
TTACGAAACACGGAAACCGAAGACCATTCATGTTGTTGCTCAGGTCGCAGACGTTTTGCAGCAGCAGTCG
CTTCACGTTCGCTCGCGTATCGGTGATTCATTCTGCTAACCAGTAAGGCAACCCCGCCAGCCTAGCCGGG
TCCTCAACGACAGGAGCACGATCATGCGCACCCGTGGCCAGGACCCAACGCTGCCCGAAATT
