Features (pLannotate 1.2.2; 19 found; start..end, strand, type, name):
     38..66      +  promoter       tac promoter: strong E. coli promoter; hybrid between the trp and lac UV5 promoters
     74..90      +  protein_bind   lac operator: The lac repressor binds to the lac operator to inhibit transcription in E. coli. This inhibition can be relieved by adding lactose or isopropyl-β-D-thiogalactopyranoside (IPTG). lac repressor encoded by lacI
    160..1260    +  CDS            MBP: maltose binding protein from E. coli; malE (mutated); This version of the gene does not encode a signal sequence, so MBP will remain in the cytosol.
   1342..2340    +  CDS            opd (fragment): OPD_BREDI - Experimental evidence at protein level: Swiss-Prot protein existence level 1. Has an unusual substrate specificity for synthetic organophosphate triesters and phosphorofluoridates. All of the phosphate triesters found to be substrates are synthetic compounds. The identity of any naturally occurring substrate for the enzyme is unknown. Has no detectable activity with phosphate monoesters or diesters and no activity as an esterase or protease. It catalyzes the hydrolysis of the insecticide paraoxon at a rate approaching the diffusion limit and thus appears to be optimally evolved for
   2363..2517    +  CDS            lacZα (fragment): LacZα fragment of β-galactosidase; lacZ fragment
   2610..2725    +  ncRNA          5S rRNA: Accession: RF00001 - 5S ribosomal RNA
   2729..2815    +  terminator     rrnB T1 terminator: Escherichia coli rrnB; transcription terminator T1 from the E. coli rrnB gene
   2907..2934    +  terminator     rrnB T2 terminator: transcription terminator T2 from the E. coli rrnB gene
   2953..3044    +  promoter       AmpR promoter: bla
   3045..3905    +  CDS            AmpR: β-lactamase; bla; confers resistance to ampicillin, carbenicillin, and related antibiotics
   3947..4460    -  rep_origin     M13 ori (sequence partly withheld): M13 bacteriophage origin of replication; arrow indicates direction of (+) strand synthesis
   4571..5159    +  rep_origin     ori: high-copy-number ColE1/pMB1/pBR322/pUC origin of replication
   5345..5485    -  misc_feature   bom: basis of mobility region from pBR322
   5587..5778    -  CDS            rop: Rop protein, which maintains plasmids at low copy number; rop
   5795..6175    +  CDS            YPB1_ECOLX: Protein predicted: Swiss-Prot protein existence level 4. From Escherichia coli.
   6274..6351    +  promoter       lacIq promoter: lacI (mutant); In the lacIq allele, a single base change in the promoter boosts expression of the lacI gene about 10-fold.
   6352..7434    +  CDS            lacI: lac repressor; lacI; The lac repressor binds to the lac operator to inhibit transcription in E. coli. This inhibition can be relieved by adding lactose or isopropyl-β-D-thiogalactopyranoside (IPTG).
   7447..7468    +  protein_bind   CAP binding site: CAP binding activates transcription in the presence of cAMP. E. coli catabolite activator protein
   7487..7504    +  promoter       tet promoter (fragment): E. coli promoter for tetracycline efflux protein gene
>Addgene plasmid #111641 | PTE_28 | addgene full sequence | sequence record 213419 | Addgene NGS Result
ATCATAACGGTTCTGGCAAATATTCTGAAATGAGCTGTTGACAATTAATCATCGGCTCGTATAATGTGTG
GAATTGTGAGCGGATAACAATTTCACACAGGAAACAGCCAGTCCGTTTAGGTGTTTTCACGAGCACTTCA
CCAACAAGGACCATAGATTATGAAAACTGAAGAAGGTAAACTGGTAATCTGGATTAACGGCGATAAAGGC
TATAACGGTCTCGCTGAAGTCGGTAAGAAATTCGAGAAAGATACCGGAATTAAAGTCACCGTTGAGCATC
CGGATAAACTGGAAGAGAAATTCCCACAGGTTGCGGCAACTGGCGATGGCCCTGACATTATCTTCTGGGC
ACACGACCGCTTTGGTGGCTACGCTCAATCTGGCCTGTTGGCTGAAATCACCCCGGACAAAGCGTTCCAG
GACAAGCTGTATCCGTTTACCTGGGATGCCGTACGTTACAACGGCAAGCTGATTGCTTACCCGATCGCTG
TTGAAGCGTTATCGCTGATTTATAACAAAGATCTGCTGCCGAACCCGCCAAAAACCTGGGAAGAGATCCC
GGCGCTGGATAAAGAACTGAAAGCGAAAGGTAAGAGCGCGCTGATGTTCAACCTGCAAGAACCGTACTTC
ACCTGGCCGCTGATTGCTGCTGACGGGGGTTATGCGTTCAAGTATGAAAACGGCAAGTACGACATTAAAG
ACGTGGGCGTGGATAACGCTGGCGCGAAAGCGGGTCTGACCTTCCTGGTTGACCTGATTAAAAACAAACA
CATGAATGCAGACACCGATTACTCCATCGCAGAAGCTGCCTTTAATAAAGGCGAAACAGCGATGACCATC
AACGGCCCGTGGGCATGGTCCAACATCGACACCAGCAAAGTGAATTATGGTGTAACGGTACTGCCGACCT
TCAAGGGTCAACCATCCAAACCGTTCGTTGGCGTGCTGAGCGCAGGTATTAACGCCGCCAGTCCGAACAA
AGAGCTGGCAAAAGAGTTCCTCGAAAACTATCTGCTGACTGATGAAGGTCTGGAAGCGGTTAATAAAGAC
AAACCGCTGGGTGCCGTAGCGCTGAAGTCTTACGAGGAAGAGTTGGCGAAAGATCCACGTATTGCCGCCA
CCATGGAAAACGCCCAGAAAGGTGAAATCATGCCGAACATCCCGCAGATGTCCGCTTTCTGGTATGCCGT
GCGTACTGCGGTGATCAACGCCGCCAGCGGTCGTCAGACTGTCGATGAAGCCCTGAAAGACGCGCAGACT
AATTCGAGCTCGAACAACAACAACAATAACAATAACAACAACCTCGGGATCGAGGGAAGGATTTCAGAAT
TCATCACCAACAGCGGCGATCGTATCAACACCGTTCGTGGTCCGATCACCATCTCTGAGGCCGGTTTCAC
TCTGATGCATGAGCATATCTGCGGTTCTTCTGCGGGTTTTCTCCGCGCTTGGCCGGAGTTCTTCGGTTCC
CGTGATGCACTGGCGGAAAAAGCGGTTCGCGGCCTCCGTCGCGCTCGTGCTGCCGGCGTTCGTACCATCG
TTGATGTTTCTACCTTTGATCTCGGCCGTGACGTTGAGCTGCTCGCCGAAGTTTCTGAAGCGGCGGACGT
TCACATCGTCGCGGCGACGGGTCTGTGGTTCGACCCGCCTCTGTCTATGCGCCTGCGTTCTGTTGAGGAA
CTCACCCAGTTCTTTCTGCGCGAAATCCAGTACGGTATCGAGGATACCGGCATCCGTGCAGGTATCATCA
AAGTTGCGACCACCGGTAAAGCCACGCCGTTCCAGGAGCGTGTACTCCGTGCGGCTGCACGCGCCTCTCT
CGCGACCGGTGTGCCTGTTACCACCCATACCGATGCTTCTCAGCGTGACGGTGAGCAGCAGGCGGACATC
TTCGAATCTGAAGGCCTCGATCCGAGCCGTGTTTGCATTGGTCATTCTGACGACACCGACGACCTGGACT
ACCTGACCGCTCTCGCAGCTCGCGGTTATCTGATTGGTCTGGATGGCATTCCGTGGAGCGCGATCGGCCT
GGAAGACAACGCGTCCGCTGCCGCGCTGCTGGGCCTGCGCTCTTGGCAAACCCGTGCCCTCCTGATCAAA
GCGCTGATCGACCAGGGCTACGCCGACCAGATCCTGGTTTCTAACGACTGGACGTTCGGTTTCTCTTCTT
ACGTTACCAACATCATGGATGTCATGGACCGTGTTAACCCGGATGGTATGGCGTTCATCCCTCTGCGTGT
TATTCCATTCCTCCGTGAAAAAGGTGTTCCGGACGAGACTCTCGAAACGATCATGGTTGACAACCCAGCT
CGTTTCCTGTCTCCGACCCTGCGTGCGAGCTGATAACTGCAGGCAAGCTTGGCACTGGCCGTCGTTTTAC
AACGTCGTGACTGGGAAAACCCTGGCGTTACCCAACTTAATCGCCTTGCAGCACATCCCCCTTTCGCCAG
CTGGCGTAATAGCGAAGAGGCCCGCACCGATCGCCCTTCCCAACAGTTGCGCAGCCTGAATGGCGAATGG
CAGCTTGGCTGTTTTGGCGGATGAGATAAGATTTTCAGCCTGATACAGATTAAATCAGAACGCAGAAGCG
GTCTGATAAAACAGAATTTGCCTGGCGGCAGTAGCGCGGTGGTCCCACCTGACCCCATGCCGAACTCAGA
AGTGAAACGCCGTAGCGCCGATGGTAGTGTGGGGTCTCCCCATGCGAGAGTAGGGAACTGCCAGGCATCA
AATAAAACGAAAGGCTCAGTCGAAAGACTGGGCCTTTCGTTTTATCTGTTGTTTGTCGGTGAACGCTCTC
CTGAGTAGGACAAATCCGCCGGGAGCGGATTTGAACGTTGCGAAGCAACGGCCCGGAGGGTGGCGGGCAG
GACGCCCGCCATAAACTGCCAGGCATCAAATTAAGCAGAAGGCCATCCTGACGGATGGCCTTTTTGCGTT
TCTACAAACTCTTTTGTTTATTTTTCTAAATACATTCAAATATGTATCCGCTCATGAGACAATAACCCTG
ATAAATGCTTCAATAATATTGAAAAAGGAAGAGTATGAGTATTCAACATTTCCGTGTCGCCCTTATTCCC
TTTTTTGCGGCATTTTGCCTTCCTGTTTTTGCTCACCCAGAAACGCTGGTGAAAGTAAAAGATGCTGAAG
ATCAGTTGGGTGCACGAGTGGGTTACATCGAACTGGATCTCAACAGCGGTAAGATCCTTGAGAGTTTTCG
CCCCGAAGAACGTTTCCCAATGATGAGCACTTTTAAAGTTCTGCTATGTGGCGCGGTATTATCCCGTGTT
GACGCCGGGCAAGAGCAACTCGGTCGCCGCATACACTATTCTCAGAATGACTTGGTTGAGTACTCACCAG
TCACAGAAAAGCATCTTACGGATGGCATGACAGTAAGAGAATTATGCAGTGCTGCCATAACCATGAGTGA
TAACACTGCGGCCAACTTACTTCTGACAACGATCGGAGGACCGAAGGAGCTAACCGCTTTTTTGCACAAC
ATGGGGGATCATGTAACTCGCCTTGATCGTTGGGAACCGGAGCTGAATGAAGCCATACCAAACGACGAGC
GTGACACCACGATGCCTGTAGCAATGGCAACAACGTTGCGCAAACTATTAACTGGCGAACTACTTACTCT
AGCTTCCCGGCAACAATTAATAGACTGGATGGAGGCGGATAAAGTTGCAGGACCACTTCTGCGCTCGGCC
CTTCCGGCTGGCTGGTTTATTGCTGATAAATCTGGAGCCGGTGAGCGTGGGTCTCGCGGTATCATTGCAG
CACTGGGGCCAGATGGTAAGCCCTCCCGTATCGTAGTTATCTACACGACGGGGAGTCAGGCAACTATGGA
TGAACGAAATAGACAGATCGCTGAGATAGGTGCCTCACTGATTAAGCATTGGTAACTGTCAGACCAAGTT
TACTCATATATACTTTAGATTGATT
[38 nt withheld, positions 3946-3983]
A
[37 nt withheld, positions 3985-4021]
ATTTTGTTAAAATTCGCGTTAAATTTTTGTTAAATCAGCTCATTTTTTAACCAATAGGCCGAAATCGGCA
AAATCCCTTATAAATCAAAAGAATAGCCCGAGATAGGGT
[37 nt withheld, positions 4131-4167]
AAAGAACGTGGACTCCAACGTCAAAGG
[141 nt withheld, positions 4195-4335]
G
[125 nt withheld, positions 4337-4461]
AAAGGATCTAGGTGAAGATCCTTTTTGATAATCTCATGACCAAAATCCCTTAACGTGAGTTTTCGTTCCA
CTGAGCGTCAGACCCCGTAGAAAAGATCAAAGGATCTTCTTGAGATCCTTTTTTTCTGCGCGTAATCTGC
TGCTTGCAAACAAAAAAACCACCGCTACCAGCGGTGGTTTGTTTGCCGGATCAAGAGCTACCAACTCTTT
TTCCGAAGGTAACTGGCTTCAGCAGAGCGCAGATACCAAATACTGTCCTTCTAGTGTAGCCGTAGTTAGG
CCACCACTTCAAGAACTCTGTAGCACCGCCTACATACCTCGCTCTGCTAATCCTGTTACCAGTGGCTGCT
GCCAGTGGCGATAAGTCGTGTCTTACCGGGTTGGACTCAAGACGATAGTTACCGGATAAGGCGCAGCGGT
CGGGCTGAACGGGGGGTTCGTGCACACAGCCCAGCTTGGAGCGAACGACCTACACCGAACTGAGATACCT
ACAGCGTGAGCTATGAGAAAGCGCCACGCTTCCCGAAGGGAGAAAGGCGGACAGGTATCCGGTAAGCGGC
AGGGTCGGAACAGGAGAGCGCACGAGGGAGCTTCCAGGGGGAAACGCCTGGTATCTTTATAGTCCTGTCG
GGTTTCGCCACCTCTGACTTGAGCGTCGATTTTTGTGATGCTCGTCAGGGGGGCGGAGCCTATGGAAAAA
CGCCAGCAACGCGGCCTTTTTACGGTTCCTGGCCTTTTGCTGGCCTTTTGCTCACATGTTCTTTCCTGCG
TTATCCCCTGATTCTGTGGATAACCGTATTACCGCCTTTGAGTGAGCTGATACCGCTCGCCGCAGCCGAA
CGACCGAGCGCAGCGAGTCAGTGAGCGAGGAAGCGGAAGAGCGCCTGATGCGGTATTTTCTCCTTACGCA
TCTGTGCGGTATTTCACACCGCATATGGTGCACTCTCAGTACAATCTGCTCTGATGCCGCATAGTTAAGC
CAGTATACACTCCGCTATCGCTACGTGACTGGGTCATGGCTGCGCCCCGACACCCGCCAACACCCGCTGA
CGCGCCCTGACGGGCTTGTCTGCTCCCGGCATCCGCTTACAGACAAGCTGTGACCGTCTCCGGGAGCTGC
ATGTGTCAGAGGTTTTCACCGTCATCACCGAAACGCGCGAGGCAGCTGCGGTAAAGCTCATCAGCGTGGT
CGTGCAGCGATTCACAGATGTCTGCCTGTTCATCCGCGTCCAGCTCGTTGAGTTTCTCCAGAAGCGTTAA
TGTCTGGCTTCTGATAAAGCGGGCCATGTTAAGGGCGGTTTTTTCCTGTTTGGTCACTGATGCCTCCGTG
TAAGGGGGATTTCTGTTCATGGGGGTAATGATACCGATGAAACGAGAGAGGATGCTCACGATACGGGTTA
CTGATGATGAACATGCCCGGTTACTGGAACGTTGTGAGGGTAAACAACTGGCGGTATGGATGCGGCGGGA
CCAGAGAAAAATCACTCAGGGTCAATGCCAGCGCTTCGTTAATACAGATGTAGGTGTTCCACAGGGTAGC
CAGCAGCATCCTGCGATGCAGATCCGGAACATAATGGTGCAGGGCGCTGACTTCCGCGTTTCCAGACTTT
ACGAAACACGGAAACCGAAGACCATTCATGTTGTTGCTCAGGTCGCAGACGTTTTGCAGCAGCAGTCGCT
TCACGTTCGCTCGCGTATCGGTGATTCATTCTGCTAACCAGTAAGGCAACCCCGCCAGCCTAGCCGGGTC
CTCAACGACAGGAGCACGATCATGCGCACCCGTGGCCAGGACCCAACGCTGCCCGAAATTCCGACACCAT
CGAATGGTGCAAAACCTTTCGCGGTATGGCATGATAGCGCCCGGAAGAGAGTCAATTCAGGGTGGTGAAT
GTGAAACCAGTAACGTTATACGATGTCGCAGAGTATGCCGGTGTCTCTTATCAGACCGTTTCCCGCGTGG
TGAACCAGGCCAGCCACGTTTCTGCGAAAACGCGGGAAAAAGTGGAAGCGGCGATGGCGGAGCTGAATTA
CATTCCCAACCGCGTGGCACAACAACTGGCGGGCAAACAGTCGTTGCTGATTGGCGTTGCCACCTCCAGT
CTGGCCCTGCACGCGCCGTCGCAAATTGTCGCGGCGATTAAATCTCGCGCCGATCAACTGGGTGCCAGCG
TGGTGGTGTCGATGGTAGAACGAAGCGGCGTCGAAGCCTGTAAAGCGGCGGTGCACAATCTTCTCGCGCA
ACGCGTCAGTGGGCTGATCATTAACTATCCGCTGGATGACCAGGATGCCATTGCTGTGGAAGCTGCCTGC
ACTAATGTTCCGGCGTTATTTCTTGATGTCTCTGACCAGACACCCATCAACAGTATTATTTTCTCCCATG
AAGACGGTACGCGACTGGGCGTGGAGCATCTGGTCGCATTGGGTCACCAGCAAATCGCGCTGTTAGCGGG
CCCATTAAGTTCTGTCTCGGCGCGTCTGCGTCTGGCTGGCTGGCATAAATATCTCACTCGCAATCAAATT
CAGCCGATAGCGGAACGGGAAGGCGACTGGAGTGCCATGTCCGGTTTTCAACAAACCATGCAAATGCTGA
ATGAGGGCATCGTTCCCACTGCGATGCTGGTTGCCAACGATCAGATGGCGCTGGGCGCAATGCGCGCCAT
TACCGAGTCCGGGCTGCGCGTTGGTGCGGATATCTCGGTAGTGGGATACGACGATACCGAAGACAGCTCA
TGTTATATCCCGCCGTTAACCACCATCAAACAGGATTTTCGCCTGCTGGGGCAAACCAGCGTGGACCGCT
TGCTGCAACTCTCTCAGGGCCAGGCGGTGAAGGGCAATCAGCTGTTGCCCGTCTCACTGGTGAAAAGAAA
AACCACCCTGGCGCCCAATACGCAAACCGCCTCTCCCCGCGCGTTGGCCGATTCATTAATGCAGCTGGCA
CGACAGGTTTCCCGACTGGAAAGCGGGCAGTGAGCGCAACGCAATTAATGTAAGTTAGCTCACTCATTAG
GCACAATTCTCATGTTTGACAGCTTATCATCGACTGCACGGTGCACCAATGCTTCTGGCGTCAGGCAGCC
ATCGGAAGCTGTGGTATGGCTGTGCAGGTCGTAAATCACTGCATAATTCGTGTCGCTCAAGGCGCACTCC
CGTTCTGGATAATGTTTTTTGCGCCGAC
